Addgene plasmid #129038: pSpdCas9-huTET1CD-T2A-mCherry(PX458)-SghuTSDR-10
Purpose: targeted DNA demethylation_human_TSDR, expression of dCas9-huTET1CD-T2A-mCherry and sgRNA10 targeting human TSDR
Depositing lab: Julia K Polansky. Depositing organization: Charite Universitaetsmedizin Berlin. Publication: Targeted De-Methylation of the FOXP3-TSDR Is Sufficient to Induce Physiological FOXP3 Expression but Not a Functional Treg Phenotype. Kressler C, Gasparoni G, Nordstrom K, Hamo D, Salhab A, Dimitropoulos C, Tierling S, Reinke P, Volk HD, Walter J, Hamann A, Polansky JK. Front Immunol. 2021 Jan 7;11:609891. doi: 10.3389/fimmu.2020.609891. eCollection 2020. PubMed 33488615.
Backbone
  Vector backbone: PX458
  Backbone manufacturer: Feng Zhang (Addgene plasmid # 48138)
  Vector type: Mammalian Expression
Growth in bacteria
  Bacterial resistance: Ampicillin, 100 μg/mL
  Growth temperature: 37°C
  Growth strain: DH5alpha
  Copy number: Unknown
Gene/Insert
  Gene/Insert name: dCas9-huTET1CD, SgRNA10 (huTSDR) (alt name: dCas9-huTET1CD-T2A-mCherry)
  gRNA/shRNA sequence: TTCCGCCATTGACGTCATGG
  Species: Synthetic
  Mutation: dCas9 (D10A;H840A)
  Promoter: CbH (for dCas9-huTET1CD-T2A-EGFP) U6 (for sgRNA)
  Tag / fusion protein: HA-Tag, NLS (N terminal on insert); T2A-mCherry (C terminal on backbone)
  Cloning method: Restriction Enzyme; 5′ cloning site Unknown (unknown if destroyed); 3′ cloning site Unknown (unknown if destroyed)
  Sequencing primers: 5′ SgRNA-cloning-site: hU6-F (GAGGGCCTATTTCCCATGATT)
Resource information
  A portion of this plasmid was derived from a plasmid made by: mCherry (BbsI removed) from Nicola Patron (Addgene plasmid # 50316); HA tag-NLS-dCas9 from Rudolf Jaenisch (Addgene plasmid # 48223); huTET1CD from Keith Joung (Addgene plasmid # 49236)
Terms and licenses: Academic/Nonprofit Terms; Industry Terms: Not Available to Industry
How to cite: pSpdCas9-huTET1CD-T2A-mCherry(PX458)-SghuTSDR-10 was a gift from Julia K Polansky (Addgene plasmid # 129038 ; http://n2t.net/addgene:129038 ; RRID:Addgene_129038)
