[The description below was written by a language model from this plasmid's Addgene catalogue record and pLannotate feature annotations shown in this document.]
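Description:
pSpdCas9-huTET1CD-T2A-mCherry(PX458)-SghuTSDR-10 is a mammalian expression plasmid of about 11.4 kb built on the PX458 all-in-one CRISPR backbone and repurposed for targeted DNA demethylation rather than genome cutting. It is propagated in E. coli through a high-copy ColE1/pUC-type origin with ampicillin selection (AmpR under its own bla promoter). It also carries a filamentous phage f1/M13 origin and a single AAV2 ITR left over from the parental backbone; one ITR alone does not make it an AAV packaging vector. The two sequence records, depositor-supplied and NGS-derived, differ by a single nucleotide in length and give essentially identical annotations.

The plasmid holds two expression units. A human U6 Pol III promoter drives a guide RNA, sgRNA10, fused to the S. pyogenes gRNA scaffold and directed at the human TSDR, the Treg-specific demethylated region of FOXP3. The CBh promoter (CMV enhancer, chicken β-actin promoter and hybrid intron) drives one open reading frame encoding an N-terminal HA tag and NLS, catalytically dead Cas9 (D10A, H840A), the catalytic domain of human TET1, nuclear localization sequences, and T2A-mCherry, terminated by a bGH polyadenylation signal. The catalogue's promoter field mentions EGFP, but the name, tag field and feature tables all indicate mCherry.

The guide recruits dCas9 to the TSDR without cleaving DNA, and the tethered TET1 dioxygenase oxidizes 5-methylcytosine there, initiating active demethylation. The T2A peptide releases mCherry as a separate protein, so transfected cells can be identified or sorted by red fluorescence. The construct was used to test whether TSDR demethylation alone induces FOXP3 expression and a regulatory T cell phenotype.
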