Features (pLannotate 1.2.2; 21 found; start..end, strand, type, name):
      1..241     +  promoter       U6 promoter: RNA polymerase III promoter for human U6 snRNA
    271..346     +  misc_RNA       gRNA scaffold: guide RNA scaffold for the Streptococcus pyogenes CRISPR/Cas9 system
    353..396     +  misc_RNA       gRNA scaffold (fragment): guide RNA scaffold for the Streptococcus pyogenes CRISPR/Cas9 system
    443..728     +  enhancer       CMV enhancer: human cytomegalovirus immediate early enhancer; contains an 18-bp deletion relative to the standard CMV enhancer
    730..1007    +  promoter       chicken β-actin promoter: No description available
   1008..1236    +  intron         hybrid intron: hybrid between chicken β-actin (CBA) and minute virus of mice (MMV) introns (Gray et al., 2011)
   1257..1284    +  CDS            3xHA (fragment): three tandem HA epitope tags
   1317..5417    +  CDS            Cas9: Cas9 (Csn1) endonuclease from the Streptococcus pyogenes Type II CRISPR/Cas system generates RNA-guided double strand breaks in DNA
   5418..5451    +  CDS            nucleoplasmin NLS (fragment): bipartite nuclear localization signal from nucleoplasmin
   5463..7616    +  CDS            TET1 (fragment): TET1_HUMAN - Also known as CXXC6, KIAA1676, LCX. Experimental evidence at protein level: Swiss-Prot protein existence level 1. Dioxygenase that catalyzes the conversion of the modified genomic base 5-methylcytosine (5mC) into 5-hydroxymethylcytosine (5hmC) and plays a key role in active DNA demethylation. Also mediates subsequent conversion of 5hmC into 5-formylcytosine (5fC), and conversion of 5fC to 5-carboxylcytosine (5caC). Conversion of 5mC into 5hmC, 5fC and 5caC probably constitutes the first step in cytosine demethylation. Methylation at the C5 position of cytosine bases is an epigenet
   7619..7643    +  CDS            nucleoplasmin NLS (fragment): bipartite nuclear localization signal from nucleoplasmin
   7713..8419    +  CDS            mCherry (fragment): monomeric derivative of DsRed fluorescent protein (Shaner et al., 2004) mammalian codon-optimized
   8454..8565    +  polyA_signal   bGH poly(A) signal: bovine growth hormone polyadenylation signal
   8670..8810    +  repeat_region  AAV2 ITR: inverted terminal repeat of adeno-associated virus serotype 2 inverted
   8815..8866    -  misc_feature   bom (fragment): basis of mobility region from pBR322
   8885..9265    +  rep_origin     M13 ori (sequence partly withheld): M13 bacteriophage origin of replication; arrow indicates direction of (+) strand synthesis
   9341..9390    -  misc_feature   bom (fragment): basis of mobility region from pBR322
   9492..9527    -  CDS            rop (fragment): Rop protein, which maintains plasmids at low copy number; rop
   9622..9726    +  promoter       AmpR promoter: bla
   9727..10587   +  CDS            AmpR: β-lactamase; bla; confers resistance to ampicillin, carbenicillin, and related antibiotics
  10758..11346   +  rep_origin     ori: high-copy-number ColE1/pMB1/pBR322/pUC origin of replication
>Addgene plasmid #129038 | pSpdCas9-huTET1CD-T2A-mCherry(PX458)-SghuTSDR-10 | depositor full sequence | sequence record 247384 | pSpdCas9-huTET1CD-T2A-mCherry(PX458)-SghuTSDR-10 sequence 11407 bps
GAGGGCCTATTTCCCATGATTCCTTCATATTTGCATATACGATACAAGGCTGTTAGAGAGATAATTGGAA
TTAATTTGACTGTAAACACAAAGATATTAGTACAAAATACGTGACGTAGAAAGTAATAATTTCTTGGGTA
GTTTGCAGTTTTAAAATTATGTTTTAAAATGGACTATCATATGCTTACCGTAACTTGAAAGTATTTCGAT
TTCTTGGCTTTATATATCTTGTGGAAAGGACGAAACACCGTTCCGCCATTGACGTCATGGGTTTTAGAGC
TAGAAATAGCAAGTTAAAATAAGGCTAGTCCGTTATCAACTTGAAAAAGTGGCACCGAGTCGGTGCTTTT
TTGTTTTAGAGCTAGAAATAGCAAGTTAAAATAAGGCTAGTCCGTTTTTAGCGCGTGCGCCAATTCTGCA
GACAAATGGCTCTAGAGGTACCCGTTACATAACTTACGGTAAATGGCCCGCCTGGCTGACCGCCCAACGA
CCCCCGCCCATTGACGTCAATAGTAACGCCAATAGGGACTTTCCATTGACGTCAATGGGTGGAGTATTTA
CGGTAAACTGCCCACTTGGCAGTACATCAAGTGTATCATATGCCAAGTACGCCCCCTATTGACGTCAATG
ACGGTAAATGGCCCGCCTGGCATTGTGCCCAGTACATGACCTTATGGGACTTTCCTACTTGGCAGTACAT
CTACGTATTAGTCATCGCTATTACCATGGTCGAGGTGAGCCCCACGTTCTGCTTCACTCTCCCCATCTCC
CCCCCCTCCCCACCCCCAATTTTGTATTTATTTATTTTTTAATTATTTTGTGCAGCGATGGGGGCGGGGG
GGGGGGGGGGGCGCGCGCCAGGCGGGGCGGGGCGGGGCGAGGGGCGGGGCGGGGCGAGGCGGAGAGGTGC
GGCGGCAGCCAATCAGAGCGGCGCGCTCCGAAAGTTTCCTTTTATGGCGAGGCGGCGGCGGCGGCGGCCC
TATAAAAAGCGAAGCGCGCGGCGGGCGGGAGTCGCTGCGACGCTGCCTTCGCCCCGTGCCCCGCTCCGCC
GCCGCCTCGCGCCGCCCGCCCCGGCTCTGACTGACCGCGTTACTCCCACAGGTGAGCGGGCGGGACGGCC
CTTCTCCTCCGGGCTGTAATTAGCTGAGCAAGAGGTAAGGGTTTAAGGGATGGTTGGTTGGTGGGGTATT
AATGTTTAATTACCTGGAGCACCTGCCTGAAATCACTTTTTTTCAGGTTGGACCGGTGCCACCATGTACC
CATACGATGTTCCAGATTACGCTTCGCCGAAGAAAAAGCGCAAGGTCGAAGCGTCCGACAAGAAGTACAG
CATCGGCCTGGCCATCGGCACCAACTCTGTGGGCTGGGCCGTGATCACCGACGAGTACAAGGTGCCCAGC
AAGAAATTCAAGGTGCTGGGCAACACCGACCGGCACAGCATCAAGAAGAACCTGATCGGAGCCCTGCTGT
TCGACAGCGGCGAAACAGCCGAGGCCACCCGGCTGAAGAGAACCGCCAGAAGAAGATACACCAGACGGAA
GAACCGGATCTGCTATCTGCAAGAGATCTTCAGCAACGAGATGGCCAAGGTGGACGACAGCTTCTTCCAC
AGACTGGAAGAGTCCTTCCTGGTGGAAGAGGATAAGAAGCACGAGCGGCACCCCATCTTCGGCAACATCG
TGGACGAGGTGGCCTACCACGAGAAGTACCCCACCATCTACCACCTGAGAAAGAAACTGGTGGACAGCAC
CGACAAGGCCGACCTGCGGCTGATCTATCTGGCCCTGGCCCACATGATCAAGTTCCGGGGCCACTTCCTG
ATCGAGGGCGACCTGAACCCCGACAACAGCGACGTGGACAAGCTGTTCATCCAGCTGGTGCAGACCTACA
ACCAGCTGTTCGAGGAAAACCCCATCAACGCCAGCGGCGTGGACGCCAAGGCCATCCTGTCTGCCAGACT
GAGCAAGAGCAGACGGCTGGAAAATCTGATCGCCCAGCTGCCCGGCGAGAAGAAGAATGGCCTGTTCGGC
AACCTGATTGCCCTGAGCCTGGGCCTGACCCCCAACTTCAAGAGCAACTTCGACCTGGCCGAGGATGCCA
AACTGCAGCTGAGCAAGGACACCTACGACGACGACCTGGACAACCTGCTGGCCCAGATCGGCGACCAGTA
CGCCGACCTGTTTCTGGCCGCCAAGAACCTGTCCGACGCCATCCTGCTGAGCGACATCCTGAGAGTGAAC
ACCGAGATCACCAAGGCCCCCCTGAGCGCCTCTATGATCAAGAGATACGACGAGCACCACCAGGACCTGA
CCCTGCTGAAAGCTCTCGTGCGGCAGCAGCTGCCTGAGAAGTACAAAGAGATTTTCTTCGACCAGAGCAA
GAACGGCTACGCCGGCTACATTGACGGCGGAGCCAGCCAGGAAGAGTTCTACAAGTTCATCAAGCCCATC
CTGGAAAAGATGGACGGCACCGAGGAACTGCTCGTGAAGCTGAACAGAGAGGACCTGCTGCGGAAGCAGC
GGACCTTCGACAACGGCAGCATCCCCCACCAGATCCACCTGGGAGAGCTGCACGCCATTCTGCGGCGGCA
GGAAGATTTTTACCCATTCCTGAAGGACAACCGGGAAAAGATCGAGAAGATCCTGACCTTCCGCATCCCC
TACTACGTGGGCCCTCTGGCCAGGGGAAACAGCAGATTCGCCTGGATGACCAGAAAGAGCGAGGAAACCA
TCACCCCCTGGAACTTCGAGGAAGTGGTGGACAAGGGCGCTTCCGCCCAGAGCTTCATCGAGCGGATGAC
CAACTTCGATAAGAACCTGCCCAACGAGAAGGTGCTGCCCAAGCACAGCCTGCTGTACGAGTACTTCACC
GTGTATAACGAGCTGACCAAAGTGAAATACGTGACCGAGGGAATGAGAAAGCCCGCCTTCCTGAGCGGCG
AGCAGAAAAAGGCCATCGTGGACCTGCTGTTCAAGACCAACCGGAAAGTGACCGTGAAGCAGCTGAAAGA
GGACTACTTCAAGAAAATCGAGTGCTTCGACTCCGTGGAAATCTCCGGCGTGGAAGATCGGTTCAACGCC
TCCCTGGGCACATACCACGATCTGCTGAAAATTATCAAGGACAAGGACTTCCTGGACAATGAGGAAAACG
AGGACATTCTGGAAGATATCGTGCTGACCCTGACACTGTTTGAGGACAGAGAGATGATCGAGGAACGGCT
GAAAACCTATGCCCACCTGTTCGACGACAAAGTGATGAAGCAGCTGAAGCGGCGGAGATACACCGGCTGG
GGCAGGCTGAGCCGGAAGCTGATCAACGGCATCCGGGACAAGCAGTCCGGCAAGACAATCCTGGATTTCC
TGAAGTCCGACGGCTTCGCCAACAGAAACTTCATGCAGCTGATCCACGACGACAGCCTGACCTTTAAAGA
GGACATCCAGAAAGCCCAGGTGTCCGGCCAGGGCGATAGCCTGCACGAGCACATTGCCAATCTGGCCGGC
AGCCCCGCCATTAAGAAGGGCATCCTGCAGACAGTGAAGGTGGTGGACGAGCTCGTGAAAGTGATGGGCC
GGCACAAGCCCGAGAACATCGTGATCGAAATGGCCAGAGAGAACCAGACCACCCAGAAGGGACAGAAGAA
CAGCCGCGAGAGAATGAAGCGGATCGAAGAGGGCATCAAAGAGCTGGGCAGCCAGATCCTGAAAGAACAC
CCCGTGGAAAACACCCAGCTGCAGAACGAGAAGCTGTACCTGTACTACCTGCAGAATGGGCGGGATATGT
ACGTGGACCAGGAACTGGACATCAACCGGCTGTCCGACTACGATGTGGACGCCATCGTGCCTCAGAGCTT
TCTGAAGGACGACTCCATCGACAACAAGGTGCTGACCAGAAGCGACAAGAACCGGGGCAAGAGCGACAAC
GTGCCCTCCGAAGAGGTCGTGAAGAAGATGAAGAACTACTGGCGGCAGCTGCTGAACGCCAAGCTGATTA
CCCAGAGAAAGTTCGACAATCTGACCAAGGCCGAGAGAGGCGGCCTGAGCGAACTGGATAAGGCCGGCTT
CATCAAGAGACAGCTGGTGGAAACCCGGCAGATCACAAAGCACGTGGCACAGATCCTGGACTCCCGGATG
AACACTAAGTACGACGAGAATGACAAGCTGATCCGGGAAGTGAAAGTGATCACCCTGAAGTCCAAGCTGG
TGTCCGATTTCCGGAAGGATTTCCAGTTTTACAAAGTGCGCGAGATCAACAACTACCACCACGCCCACGA
CGCCTACCTGAACGCCGTCGTGGGAACCGCCCTGATCAAAAAGTACCCTAAGCTGGAAAGCGAGTTCGTG
TACGGCGACTACAAGGTGTACGACGTGCGGAAGATGATCGCCAAGAGCGAGCAGGAAATCGGCAAGGCTA
CCGCCAAGTACTTCTTCTACAGCAACATCATGAACTTTTTCAAGACCGAGATTACCCTGGCCAACGGCGA
GATCCGGAAGCGGCCTCTGATCGAGACAAACGGCGAAACCGGGGAGATCGTGTGGGATAAGGGCCGGGAT
TTTGCCACCGTGCGGAAAGTGCTGAGCATGCCCCAAGTGAATATCGTGAAAAAGACCGAGGTGCAGACAG
GCGGCTTCAGCAAAGAGTCTATCCTGCCCAAGAGGAACAGCGATAAGCTGATCGCCAGAAAGAAGGACTG
GGACCCTAAGAAGTACGGCGGCTTCGACAGCCCCACCGTGGCCTATTCTGTGCTGGTGGTGGCCAAAGTG
GAAAAGGGCAAGTCCAAGAAACTGAAGAGTGTGAAAGAGCTGCTGGGGATCACCATCATGGAAAGAAGCA
GCTTCGAGAAGAATCCCATCGACTTTCTGGAAGCCAAGGGCTACAAAGAAGTGAAAAAGGACCTGATCAT
CAAGCTGCCTAAGTACTCCCTGTTCGAGCTGGAAAACGGCCGGAAGAGAATGCTGGCCTCTGCCGGCGAA
CTGCAGAAGGGAAACGAACTGGCCCTGCCCTCCAAATATGTGAACTTCCTGTACCTGGCCAGCCACTATG
AGAAGCTGAAGGGCTCCCCCGAGGATAATGAGCAGAAACAGCTGTTTGTGGAACAGCACAAGCACTACCT
GGACGAGATCATCGAGCAGATCAGCGAGTTCTCCAAGAGAGTGATCCTGGCCGACGCTAATCTGGACAAA
GTGCTGTCCGCCTACAACAAGCACCGGGATAAGCCCATCAGAGAGCAGGCCGAGAATATCATCCACCTGT
TTACCCTGACCAATCTGGGAGCCCCTGCCGCCTTCAAGTACTTTGACACCACCATCGACCGGAAGAGGTA
CACCAGCACCAAAGAGGTGCTGGACGCCACCCTGATCCACCAGAGCATCACCGGCCTGTACGAGACACGG
ATCGACCTGTCTCAGCTGGGAGGCGACAAAAGGCCGGCGGCCACGAAAAAGGCCGGCCAGGGAGGAGGAT
CCCTGCCCACCTGCAGCTGTCTTGATCGAGTTATACAAAAAGACAAAGGCCCATATTATACACACCTTGG
GGCAGGACCAAGTGTTGCTGCTGTCAGGGAAATCATGGAGAATAGGTATGGTCAAAAAGGAAACGCAATA
AGGATAGAAATAGTAGTGTACACCGGTAAAGAAGGGAAAAGCTCTCATGGGTGTCCAATTGCTAAGTGGG
TTTTAAGAAGAAGCAGTGATGAAGAAAAAGTTCTTTGTTTGGTCCGGCAGCGTACAGGCCACCACTGTCC
AACTGCTGTGATGGTGGTGCTCATCATGGTGTGGGATGGCATCCCTCTTCCAATGGCCGACCGGCTATAC
ACAGAGCTCACAGAGAATCTAAAGTCATACAATGGGCACCCTACCGACAGAAGATGCACCCTCAATGAAA
ATCGTACCTGTACATGTCAAGGAATTGATCCAGAGACTTGTGGAGCTTCATTCTCTTTTGGCTGTTCATG
GAGTATGTACTTTAATGGCTGTAAGTTTGGTAGAAGCCCAAGCCCCAGAAGATTTAGAATTGATCCAAGC
TCTCCCTTACATGAAAAAAACCTTGAAGATAACTTACAGAGTTTGGCTACACGATTAGCTCCAATTTATA
AGCAGTATGCTCCAGTAGCTTACCAAAATCAGGTGGAATATGAAAATGTTGCCCGAGAATGTCGGCTTGG
CAGCAAGGAAGGTCGACCCTTCTCTGGGGTCACTGCTTGCCTGGACTTCTGTGCTCATCCCCACAGGGAC
ATTCACAACATGAATAATGGAAGCACTGTGGTTTGTACCTTAACTCGAGAAGATAACCGCTCTTTGGGTG
TTATTCCTCAAGATGAGCAGCTCCATGTGCTACCTCTTTATAAGCTTTCAGACACAGATGAGTTTGGCTC
CAAGGAAGGAATGGAAGCCAAGATCAAATCTGGGGCCATCGAGGTCCTGGCACCCCGCCGCAAAAAAAGA
ACGTGTTTCACTCAGCCTGTTCCCCGTTCTGGAAAGAAGAGGGCTGCGATGATGACAGAGGTTCTTGCAC
ATAAGATAAGGGCAGTGGAAAAGAAACCTATTCCCCGAATCAAGCGGAAGAATAACTCAACAACAACAAA
CAACAGTAAGCCTTCGTCACTGCCAACCTTAGGGAGTAACACTGAGACCGTGCAACCTGAAGTAAAAAGT
GAAACCGAACCCCATTTTATCTTAAAAAGTTCAGACAACACTAAAACTTATTCGCTGATGCCATCCGCTC
CTCACCCAGTGAAAGAGGCATCTCCAGGCTTCTCCTGGTCCCCGAAGACTGCTTCAGCCACACCAGCTCC
ACTGAAGAATGACGCAACAGCCTCATGCGGGTTTTCAGAAAGAAGCAGCACTCCCCACTGTACGATGCCT
TCGGGAAGACTCAGTGGTGCCAATGCTGCAGCTGCTGATGGCCCTGGCATTTCACAGCTTGGCGAAGTGG
CTCCTCTCCCCACCCTGTCTGCTCCTGTGATGGAGCCCCTCATTAATTCTGAGCCTTCCACTGGTGTGAC
TGAGCCGCTAACGCCTCATCAGCCAAACCACCAGCCCTCCTTCCTCACCTCTCCTCAAGACCTTGCCTCT
TCTCCAATGGAAGAAGATGAGCAGCATTCTGAAGCAGATGAGCCTCCATCAGACGAACCCCTATCTGATG
ACCCCCTGTCACCTGCTGAGGAGAAATTGCCCCACATTGATGAGTATTGGTCAGACAGTGAGCACATCTT
TTTGGATGCAAATATTGGTGGGGTGGCCATCGCACCTGCTCACGGCTCGGTTTTGATTGAGTGTGCCCGG
CGAGAGCTGCACGCTACCACTCCTGTTGAGCACCCCAACCGTAATCATCCAACCCGCCTCTCCCTTGTCT
TTTACCAGCACAAAAACCTAAATAAGCCCCAACATGGTTTTGAACTAAACAAGATTAAGTTTGAGGCTAA
AGAAGCTAAGAATAAGAAAATGAAGGCCTCAGAGCAAAAAGACCAGGCAGCTAATGAAGGTCCAGAACAG
TCCTCTGAAGTAAATGAATTGAACCAAATTCCTTCTCATAAAGCATTAACATTAACCCATGACAATGTTG
TCACCGTGTCCCCTTATGCTCTCACACACGTTGCGGGGCCCTATAACCATTGGGTCATGGCCGGCCAGGC
AAAAAAGAAAAAGGAATTCGGCAGTGGAGAGGGCAGAGGAAGTCTGCTAACATGCGGTGACGTCGAGGAG
AATCCTGGCCCAGTGAGCAAGGGCGAGGAGGATAACATGGCCATCATCAAGGAGTTCATGCGCTTCAAGG
TGCACATGGAGGGCTCCGTGAACGGCCACGAGTTCGAGATCGAGGGCGAGGGCGAGGGCCGCCCCTACGA
GGGCACCCAGACCGCCAAGCTGAAGGTGACCAAGGGTGGCCCCCTGCCCTTCGCCTGGGACATCCTGTCC
CCTCAGTTCATGTACGGCTCCAAGGCCTACGTGAAGCACCCCGCCGACATCCCCGACTACTTGAAGCTGT
CCTTCCCCGAGGGCTTCAAGTGGGAGCGCGTGATGAACTTCGAGGACGGCGGCGTGGTGACCGTGACCCA
GGACTCCTCCCTGCAGGACGGCGAGTTCATCTACAAGGTGAAGCTGCGCGGCACCAACTTCCCCTCCGAC
GGCCCCGTAATGCAGAAGAAAACCATGGGCTGGGAGGCCTCCTCCGAGCGGATGTACCCCGAGGACGGCG
CCCTGAAGGGCGAGATCAAGCAGAGGCTGAAGCTGAAGGACGGCGGCCACTACGACGCTGAGGTCAAGAC
CACCTACAAGGCCAAGAAGCCCGTGCAGCTGCCCGGCGCCTACAACGTCAACATCAAGTTGGACATCACC
TCCCACAACGAGGACTACACCATCGTGGAACAGTACGAACGCGCCGAGGGCCGCCACTCCACCGGCGGCA
TGGACGAGCTGTACAAGTAAGAATTCTAACTAGAGCTCGCTGATCAGCCTCGACTGTGCCTTCTAGTTGC
CAGCCATCTGTTGTTTGCCCCTCCCCCGTGCCTTCCTTGACCCTGGAAGGTGCCACTCCCACTGTCCTTT
CCTAATAAAATGAGGAAATTGCATCGCATTGTCTGAGTAGGTGTCATTCTATTCTGGGGGGTGGGGTGGG
GCAGGACAGCAAGGGGGAGGATTGGGAAGAGAATAGCAGGCATGCTGGGGAGCGGCCGCAGGAACCCCTA
GTGATGGAGTTGGCCACTCCCTCTCTGCGCGCTCGCTCGCTCACTGAGGCCGGGCGACCAAAGGTCGCCC
GACGCCCGGGCTTTGCCCGGGCGGCCTCAGTGAGCGAGCGAGCGCGCAGCTGCCTGCAGGGGCGCCTGAT
GCGGTATTTTCTCCTTACGCATCTGTGCGGTATTTCACACCGCATA
[142 nt withheld, positions 8867-9008]
C
[141 nt withheld, positions 9010-9150]
CCTTTGACGTTGGAGTCCACGTTCTTT
[37 nt withheld, positions 9178-9214]
ACCCTATCTCGGGCTATTCTTTTGATTTATAAGGGATTTTGCCGATTTCGGCCTATTGGTTAAAAAATGA
GCTGATTTAACAAAAATTTAACGCGAATTTTAACAAAATATTAACGTTTACAATTTTATGGTGCACTCTC
AGTACAATCTGCTCTGATGCCGCATAGTTAAGCCAGCCCCGACACCCGCCAACACCCGCTGACGCGCCCT
GACGGGCTTGTCTGCTCCCGGCATCCGCTTACAGACAAGCTGTGACCGTCTCCGGGAGCTGCATGTGTCA
GAGGTTTTCACCGTCATCACCGAAACGCGCGAGACGAAAGGGCCTCGTGATACGCCTATTTTTATAGGTT
AATGTCATGATAATAATGGTTTCTTAGACGTCAGGTGGCACTTTTCGGGGAAATGTGCGCGGAACCCCTA
TTTGTTTATTTTTCTAAATACATTCAAATATGTATCCGCTCATGAGACAATAACCCTGATAAATGCTTCA
ATAATATTGAAAAAGGAAGAGTATGAGTATTCAACATTTCCGTGTCGCCCTTATTCCCTTTTTTGCGGCA
TTTTGCCTTCCTGTTTTTGCTCACCCAGAAACGCTGGTGAAAGTAAAAGATGCTGAAGATCAGTTGGGTG
CACGAGTGGGTTACATCGAACTGGATCTCAACAGCGGTAAGATCCTTGAGAGTTTTCGCCCCGAAGAACG
TTTTCCAATGATGAGCACTTTTAAAGTTCTGCTATGTGGCGCGGTATTATCCCGTATTGACGCCGGGCAA
GAGCAACTCGGTCGCCGCATACACTATTCTCAGAATGACTTGGTTGAGTACTCACCAGTCACAGAAAAGC
ATCTTACGGATGGCATGACAGTAAGAGAATTATGCAGTGCTGCCATAACCATGAGTGATAACACTGCGGC
CAACTTACTTCTGACAACGATCGGAGGACCGAAGGAGCTAACCGCTTTTTTGCACAACATGGGGGATCAT
GTAACTCGCCTTGATCGTTGGGAACCGGAGCTGAATGAAGCCATACCAAACGACGAGCGTGACACCACGA
TGCCTGTAGCAATGGCAACAACGTTGCGCAAACTATTAACTGGCGAACTACTTACTCTAGCTTCCCGGCA
ACAATTAATAGACTGGATGGAGGCGGATAAAGTTGCAGGACCACTTCTGCGCTCGGCCCTTCCGGCTGGC
TGGTTTATTGCTGATAAATCTGGAGCCGGTGAGCGTGGAAGCCGCGGTATCATTGCAGCACTGGGGCCAG
ATGGTAAGCCCTCCCGTATCGTAGTTATCTACACGACGGGGAGTCAGGCAACTATGGATGAACGAAATAG
ACAGATCGCTGAGATAGGTGCCTCACTGATTAAGCATTGGTAACTGTCAGACCAAGTTTACTCATATATA
CTTTAGATTGATTTAAAACTTCATTTTTAATTTAAAAGGATCTAGGTGAAGATCCTTTTTGATAATCTCA
TGACCAAAATCCCTTAACGTGAGTTTTCGTTCCACTGAGCGTCAGACCCCGTAGAAAAGATCAAAGGATC
TTCTTGAGATCCTTTTTTTCTGCGCGTAATCTGCTGCTTGCAAACAAAAAAACCACCGCTACCAGCGGTG
GTTTGTTTGCCGGATCAAGAGCTACCAACTCTTTTTCCGAAGGTAACTGGCTTCAGCAGAGCGCAGATAC
CAAATACTGTCCTTCTAGTGTAGCCGTAGTTAGGCCACCACTTCAAGAACTCTGTAGCACCGCCTACATA
CCTCGCTCTGCTAATCCTGTTACCAGTGGCTGCTGCCAGTGGCGATAAGTCGTGTCTTACCGGGTTGGAC
TCAAGACGATAGTTACCGGATAAGGCGCAGCGGTCGGGCTGAACGGGGGGTTCGTGCACACAGCCCAGCT
TGGAGCGAACGACCTACACCGAACTGAGATACCTACAGCGTGAGCTATGAGAAAGCGCCACGCTTCCCGA
AGGGAGAAAGGCGGACAGGTATCCGGTAAGCGGCAGGGTCGGAACAGGAGAGCGCACGAGGGAGCTTCCA
GGGGGAAACGCCTGGTATCTTTATAGTCCTGTCGGGTTTCGCCACCTCTGACTTGAGCGTCGATTTTTGT
GATGCTCGTCAGGGGGGCGGAGCCTATGGAAAAACGCCAGCAACGCGGCCTTTTTACGGTTCCTGGCCTT
TTGCTGGCCTTTTGCTCACATGT
