Features (pLannotate 1.2.2; 21 found; start..end, strand, type, name):
      1..241     +  promoter       U6 promoter: RNA polymerase III promoter for human U6 snRNA
    271..346     +  misc_RNA       gRNA scaffold: guide RNA scaffold for the Streptococcus pyogenes CRISPR/Cas9 system
    353..396     +  misc_RNA       gRNA scaffold (fragment): guide RNA scaffold for the Streptococcus pyogenes CRISPR/Cas9 system
    443..728     +  enhancer       CMV enhancer: human cytomegalovirus immediate early enhancer; contains an 18-bp deletion relative to the standard CMV enhancer
    730..1007    +  promoter       chicken β-actin promoter: No description available
   1008..1235    +  intron         hybrid intron: hybrid between chicken β-actin (CBA) and minute virus of mice (MMV) introns (Gray et al., 2011)
   1256..1283    +  CDS            3xHA (fragment): three tandem HA epitope tags
   1316..5416    +  CDS            Cas9: Cas9 (Csn1) endonuclease from the Streptococcus pyogenes Type II CRISPR/Cas system generates RNA-guided double strand breaks in DNA
   5417..5450    +  CDS            nucleoplasmin NLS (fragment): bipartite nuclear localization signal from nucleoplasmin
   5462..7615    +  CDS            TET1 (fragment): TET1_HUMAN - Also known as CXXC6, KIAA1676, LCX. Experimental evidence at protein level: Swiss-Prot protein existence level 1. Dioxygenase that catalyzes the conversion of the modified genomic base 5-methylcytosine (5mC) into 5-hydroxymethylcytosine (5hmC) and plays a key role in active DNA demethylation. Also mediates subsequent conversion of 5hmC into 5-formylcytosine (5fC), and conversion of 5fC to 5-carboxylcytosine (5caC). Conversion of 5mC into 5hmC, 5fC and 5caC probably constitutes the first step in cytosine demethylation. Methylation at the C5 position of cytosine bases is an epigenet
   7618..7642    +  CDS            nucleoplasmin NLS (fragment): bipartite nuclear localization signal from nucleoplasmin
   7712..8418    +  CDS            mCherry (fragment): monomeric derivative of DsRed fluorescent protein (Shaner et al., 2004) mammalian codon-optimized
   8453..8564    +  polyA_signal   bGH poly(A) signal: bovine growth hormone polyadenylation signal
   8669..8809    +  repeat_region  AAV2 ITR: inverted terminal repeat of adeno-associated virus serotype 2 inverted
   8814..8865    -  misc_feature   bom (fragment): basis of mobility region from pBR322
   8884..9339    +  rep_origin     f1 ori (sequence partly withheld): f1 bacteriophage origin of replication; arrow indicates direction of (+) strand synthesis
   9340..9389    -  misc_feature   bom (fragment): basis of mobility region from pBR322
   9491..9526    -  CDS            rop (fragment): Rop protein, which maintains plasmids at low copy number; rop
   9621..9725    +  promoter       AmpR promoter: bla
   9726..10586   +  CDS            AmpR: β-lactamase; bla; confers resistance to ampicillin, carbenicillin, and related antibiotics
  10757..11345   +  rep_origin     ori: high-copy-number ColE1/pMB1/pBR322/pUC origin of replication
>Addgene plasmid #129038 | pSpdCas9-huTET1CD-T2A-mCherry(PX458)-SghuTSDR-10 | addgene full sequence | sequence record 256168 | Addgene NGS Result
GAGGGCCTATTTCCCATGATTCCTTCATATTTGCATATACGATACAAGGCTGTTAGAGAGATAATTGGAA
TTAATTTGACTGTAAACACAAAGATATTAGTACAAAATACGTGACGTAGAAAGTAATAATTTCTTGGGTA
GTTTGCAGTTTTAAAATTATGTTTTAAAATGGACTATCATATGCTTACCGTAACTTGAAAGTATTTCGAT
TTCTTGGCTTTATATATCTTGTGGAAAGGACGAAACACCGTTCCGCCATTGACGTCATGGGTTTTAGAGC
TAGAAATAGCAAGTTAAAATAAGGCTAGTCCGTTATCAACTTGAAAAAGTGGCACCGAGTCGGTGCTTTT
TTGTTTTAGAGCTAGAAATAGCAAGTTAAAATAAGGCTAGTCCGTTTTTAGCGCGTGCGCCAATTCTGCA
GACAAATGGCTCTAGAGGTACCCGTTACATAACTTACGGTAAATGGCCCGCCTGGCTGACCGCCCAACGA
CCCCCGCCCATTGACGTCAATAGTAACGCCAATAGGGACTTTCCATTGACGTCAATGGGTGGAGTATTTA
CGGTAAACTGCCCACTTGGCAGTACATCAAGTGTATCATATGCCAAGTACGCCCCCTATTGACGTCAATG
ACGGTAAATGGCCCGCCTGGCATTGTGCCCAGTACATGACCTTATGGGACTTTCCTACTTGGCAGTACAT
CTACGTATTAGTCATCGCTATTACCATGGTCGAGGTGAGCCCCACGTTCTGCTTCACTCTCCCCATCTCC
CCCCCCTCCCCACCCCCAATTTTGTATTTATTTATTTTTTAATTATTTTGTGCAGCGATGGGGGCGGGGG
GGGGGGGGGGGCGCGCGCCGGGGGGGGGGGGGGGGGGSGGGGGGGGGGGSGGGGSGRGGSGGRGAGGKGC
GGCGGCAGCCAATCAGAGCGGCGCGCTCCGAAAGTTTCCTTTTATGGCGAGGCGGCGGCGGCGGCGGCCC
TATAAAAAGCGAAGCGCGCGGCGGGCGGGAGTCGCTGCGCGCTGCCTTCGCCCCGTGCCCCGCTCCGCCG
CCGCCTCGCGCCGCCCGCCCCGGCTCTGACTGACCGCGTTACTCCCACAGGTGAGCGGGCGGGACGGCCC
TTCTCCTCCGGGCTGTAATTAGCTGAGCAAGAGGTAAGGGTTTAAGGGATGGTTGGTTGGTGGGGTATTA
ATGTTTAATTACCTGGAGCACCTGCCTGAAATCACTTTTTTTCAGGTTGGACCGGTGCCACCATGTACCC
ATACGATGTTCCAGATTACGCTTCGCCGAAGAAAAAGCGCAAGGTCGAAGCGTCCGACAAGAAGTACAGC
ATCGGCCTGGCCATCGGCACCAACTCTGTGGGCTGGGCCGTGATCACCGACGAGTACAAGGTGCCCAGCA
AGAAATTCAAGGTGCTGGGCAACACCGACCGGCACAGCATCAAGAAGAACCTGATCGGAGCCCTGCTGTT
CGACAGCGGCGAAACAGCCGAGGCCACCCGGCTGAAGAGAACCGCCAGAAGAAGATACACCAGACGGAAG
AACCGGATCTGCTATCTGCAAGAGATCTTCAGCAACGAGATGGCCAAGGTGGACGACAGCTTCTTCCACA
GACTGGAAGAGTCCTTCCTGGTGGAAGAGGATAAGAAGCACGAGCGGCACCCCATCTTCGGCAACATCGT
GGACGAGGTGGCCTACCACGAGAAGTACCCCACCATCTACCACCTGAGAAAGAAACTGGTGGACAGCACC
GACAAGGCCGACCTGCGGCTGATCTATCTGGCCCTGGCCCACATGATCAAGTTCCGGGGCCACTTCCTGA
TCGAGGGCGACCTGAACCCCGACAACAGCGACGTGGACAAGCTGTTCATCCAGCTGGTGCAGACCTACAA
CCAGCTGTTCGAGGAAAACCCCATCAACGCCAGCGGCGTGGACGCCAAGGCCATCCTGTCTGCCAGACTG
AGCAAGAGCAGACGGCTGGAAAATCTGATCGCCCAGCTGCCCGGCGAGAAGAAGAATGGCCTGTTCGGCA
ACCTGATTGCCCTGAGCCTGGGCCTGACCCCCAACTTCAAGAGCAACTTCGACCTGGCCGAGGATGCCAA
ACTGCAGCTGAGCAAGGACACCTACGACGACGACCTGGACAACCTGCTGGCCCAGATCGGCGACCAGTAC
GCCGACCTGTTTCTGGCCGCCAAGAACCTGTCCGACGCCATCCTGCTGAGCGACATCCTGAGAGTGAACA
CCGAGATCACCAAGGCCCCCCTGAGCGCCTCTATGATCAAGAGATACGACGAGCACCACCAGGACCTGAC
CCTGCTGAAAGCTCTCGTGCGGCAGCAGCTGCCTGAGAAGTACAAAGAGATTTTCTTCGACCAGAGCAAG
AACGGCTACGCCGGCTACATTGACGGCGGAGCCAGCCAGGAAGAGTTCTACAAGTTCATCAAGCCCATCC
TGGAAAAGATGGACGGCACCGAGGAACTGCTCGTGAAGCTGAACAGAGAGGACCTGCTGCGGAAGCAGCG
GACCTTCGACAACGGCAGCATCCCCCACCAGATCCACCTGGGAGAGCTGCACGCCATTCTGCGGCGGCAG
GAAGATTTTTACCCATTCCTGAAGGACAACCGGGAAAAGATCGAGAAGATCCTGACCTTCCGCATCCCCT
ACTACGTGGGCCCTCTGGCCAGGGGAAACAGCAGATTCGCCTGGATGACCAGAAAGAGCGAGGAAACCAT
CACCCCCTGGAACTTCGAGGAAGTGGTGGACAAGGGCGCTTCCGCCCAGAGCTTCATCGAGCGGATGACC
AACTTCGATAAGAACCTGCCCAACGAGAAGGTGCTGCCCAAGCACAGCCTGCTGTACGAGTACTTCACCG
TGTATAACGAGCTGACCAAAGTGAAATACGTGACCGAGGGAATGAGAAAGCCCGCCTTCCTGAGCGGCGA
GCAGAAAAAGGCCATCGTGGACCTGCTGTTCAAGACCAACCGGAAAGTGACCGTGAAGCAGCTGAAAGAG
GACTACTTCAAGAAAATCGAGTGCTTCGACTCCGTGGAAATCTCCGGCGTGGAAGATCGGTTCAACGCCT
CCCTGGGCACATACCACGATCTGCTGAAAATTATCAAGGACAAGGACTTCCTGGACAATGAGGAAAACGA
GGACATTCTGGAAGATATCGTGCTGACCCTGACACTGTTTGAGGACAGAGAGATGATCGAGGAACGGCTG
AAAACCTATGCCCACCTGTTCGACGACAAAGTGATGAAGCAGCTGAAGCGGCGGAGATACACCGGCTGGG
GCAGGCTGAGCCGGAAGCTGATCAACGGCATCCGGGACAAGCAGTCCGGCAAGACAATCCTGGATTTCCT
GAAGTCCGACGGCTTCGCCAACAGAAACTTCATGCAGCTGATCCACGACGACAGCCTGACCTTTAAAGAG
GACATCCAGAAAGCCCAGGTGTCCGGCCAGGGCGATAGCCTGCACGAGCACATTGCCAATCTGGCCGGCA
GCCCCGCCATTAAGAAGGGCATCCTGCAGACAGTGAAGGTGGTGGACGAGCTCGTGAAAGTGATGGGCCG
GCACAAGCCCGAGAACATCGTGATCGAAATGGCCAGAGAGAACCAGACCACCCAGAAGGGACAGAAGAAC
AGCCGCGAGAGAATGAAGCGGATCGAAGAGGGCATCAAAGAGCTGGGCAGCCAGATCCTGAAAGAACACC
CCGTGGAAAACACCCAGCTGCAGAACGAGAAGCTGTACCTGTACTACCTGCAGAATGGGCGGGATATGTA
CGTGGACCAGGAACTGGACATCAACCGGCTGTCCGACTACGATGTGGACGCCATCGTGCCTCAGAGCTTT
CTGAAGGACGACTCCATCGACAACAAGGTGCTGACCAGAAGCGACAAGAACCGGGGCAAGAGCGACAACG
TGCCCTCCGAAGAGGTCGTGAAGAAGATGAAGAACTACTGGCGGCAGCTGCTGAACGCCAAGCTGATTAC
CCAGAGAAAGTTCGACAATCTGACCAAGGCCGAGAGAGGCGGCCTGAGCGAACTGGATAAGGCCGGCTTC
ATCAAGAGACAGCTGGTGGAAACCCGGCAGATCACAAAGCACGTGGCACAGATCCTGGACTCCCGGATGA
ACACTAAGTACGACGAGAATGACAAGCTGATCCGGGAAGTGAAAGTGATCACCCTGAAGTCCAAGCTGGT
GTCCGATTTCCGGAAGGATTTCCAGTTTTACAAAGTGCGCGAGATCAACAACTACCACCACGCCCACGAC
GCCTACCTGAACGCCGTCGTGGGAACCGCCCTGATCAAAAAGTACCCTAAGCTGGAAAGCGAGTTCGTGT
ACGGCGACTACAAGGTGTACGACGTGCGGAAGATGATCGCCAAGAGCGAGCAGGAAATCGGCAAGGCTAC
CGCCAAGTACTTCTTCTACAGCAACATCATGAACTTTTTCAAGACCGAGATTACCCTGGCCAACGGCGAG
ATCCGGAAGCGGCCTCTGATCGAGACAAACGGCGAAACCGGGGAGATCGTGTGGGATAAGGGCCGGGATT
TTGCCACCGTGCGGAAAGTGCTGAGCATGCCCCAAGTGAATATCGTGAAAAAGACCGAGGTGCAGACAGG
CGGCTTCAGCAAAGAGTCTATCCTGCCCAAGAGGAACAGCGATAAGCTGATCGCCAGAAAGAAGGACTGG
GACCCTAAGAAGTACGGCGGCTTCGACAGCCCCACCGTGGCCTATTCTGTGCTGGTGGTGGCCAAAGTGG
AAAAGGGCAAGTCCAAGAAACTGAAGAGTGTGAAAGAGCTGCTGGGGATCACCATCATGGAAAGAAGCAG
CTTCGAGAAGAATCCCATCGACTTTCTGGAAGCCAAGGGCTACAAAGAAGTGAAAAAGGACCTGATCATC
AAGCTGCCTAAGTACTCCCTGTTCGAGCTGGAAAACGGCCGGAAGAGAATGCTGGCCTCTGCCGGCGAAC
TGCAGAAGGGAAACGAACTGGCCCTGCCCTCCAAATATGTGAACTTCCTGTACCTGGCCAGCCACTATGA
GAAGCTGAAGGGCTCCCCCGAGGATAATGAGCAGAAACAGCTGTTTGTGGAACAGCACAAGCACTACCTG
GACGAGATCATCGAGCAGATCAGCGAGTTCTCCAAGAGAGTGATCCTGGCCGACGCTAATCTGGACAAAG
TGCTGTCCGCCTACAACAAGCACCGGGATAAGCCCATCAGAGAGCAGGCCGAGAATATCATCCACCTGTT
TACCCTGACCAATCTGGGAGCCCCTGCCGCCTTCAAGTACTTTGACACCACCATCGACCGGAAGAGGTAC
ACCAGCACCAAAGAGGTGCTGGACGCCACCCTGATCCACCAGAGCATCACCGGCCTGTACGAGACACGGA
TCGACCTGTCTCAGCTGGGAGGCGACAAAAGGCCGGCGGCCACGAAAAAGGCCGGCCAGGGAGGAGGATC
CCTGCCCACCTGCAGCTGTCTTGATCGAGTTATACAAAAAGACAAAGGCCCATATTATACACACCTTGGG
GCAGGACCAAGTGTTGCTGCTGTCAGGGAAATCATGGAGAATAGGTATGGTCAAAAAGGAAACGCAATAA
GGATAGAAATAGTAGTGTACACCGGTAAAGAAGGGAAAAGCTCTCATGGGTGTCCAATTGCTAAGTGGGT
TTTAAGAAGAAGCAGTGATGAAGAAAAAGTTCTTTGTTTGGTCCGGCAGCGTACAGGCCACCACTGTCCA
ACTGCTGTGATGGTGGTGCTCATCATGGTGTGGGATGGCATCCCTCTTCCAATGGCCGACCGGCTATACA
CAGAGCTCACAGAGAATCTAAAGTCATACAATGGGCACCCTACCGACAGAAGATGCACCCTCAATGAAAA
TCGTACCTGTACATGTCAAGGAATTGATCCAGAGACTTGTGGAGCTTCATTCTCTTTTGGCTGTTCATGG
AGTATGTACTTTAATGGCTGTAAGTTTGGTAGAAGCCCAAGCCCCAGAAGATTTAGAATTGATCCAAGCT
CTCCCTTACATGAAAAAAACCTTGAAGATAACTTACAGAGTTTGGCTACACGATTAGCTCCAATTTATAA
GCAGTATGCTCCAGTAGCTTACCAAAATCAGGTGGAATATGAAAATGTTGCCCGAGAATGTCGGCTTGGC
AGCAAGGAAGGTCGACCCTTCTCTGGGGTCACTGCTTGCCTGGACTTCTGTGCTCATCCCCACAGGGACA
TTCACAACATGAATAATGGAAGCACTGTGGTTTGTACCTTAACTCGAGAAGATAACCGCTCTTTGGGTGT
TATTCCTCAAGATGAGCAGCTCCATGTGCTACCTCTTTATAAGCTTTCAGACACAGATGAGTTTGGCTCC
AAGGAAGGAATGGAAGCCAAGATCAAATCTGGGGCCATCGAGGTCCTGGCACCCCGCCGCAAAAAAAGAA
CGTGTTTCACTCAGCCTGTTCCCCGTTCTGGAAAGAAGAGGGCTGCGATGATGACAGAGGTTCTTGCACA
TAAGATAAGGGCAGTGGAAAAGAAACCTATTCCCCGAATCAAGCGGAAGAATAACTCAACAACAACAAAC
AACAGTAAGCCTTCGTCACTGCCAACCTTAGGGAGTAACACTGAGACCGTGCAACCTGAAGTAAAAAGTG
AAACCGAACCCCATTTTATCTTAAAAAGTTCAGACAACACTAAAACTTATTCGCTGATGCCATCCGCTCC
TCACCCAGTGAAAGAGGCATCTCCAGGCTTCTCCTGGTCCCCGAAGACTGCTTCAGCCACACCAGCTCCA
CTGAAGAATGACGCAACAGCCTCATGCGGGTTTTCAGAAAGAAGCAGCACTCCCCACTGTACGATGCCTT
CGGGAAGACTCAGTGGTGCCAATGCTGCAGCTGCTGATGGCCCTGGCATTTCACAGCTTGGCGAAGTGGC
TCCTCTCCCCACCCTGTCTGCTCCTGTGATGGAGCCCCTCATTAATTCTGAGCCTTCCACTGGTGTGACT
GAGCCGCTAACGCCTCATCAGCCAAACCACCAGCCCTCCTTCCTCACCTCTCCTCAAGACCTTGCCTCTT
CTCCAATGGAAGAAGATGAGCAGCATTCTGAAGCAGATGAGCCTCCATCAGACGAACCCCTATCTGATGA
CCCCCTGTCACCTGCTGAGGAGAAATTGCCCCACATTGATGAGTATTGGTCAGACAGTGAGCACATCTTT
TTGGATGCAAATATTGGTGGGGTGGCCATCGCACCTGCTCACGGCTCGGTTTTGATTGAGTGTGCCCGGC
GAGAGCTGCACGCTACCACTCCTGTTGAGCACCCCAACCGTAATCATCCAACCCGCCTCTCCCTTGTCTT
TTACCAGCACAAAAACCTAAATAAGCCCCAACATGGTTTTGAACTAAACAAGATTAAGTTTGAGGCTAAA
GAAGCTAAGAATAAGAAAATGAAGGCCTCAGAGCAAAAAGACCAGGCAGCTAATGAAGGTCCAGAACAGT
CCTCTGAAGTAAATGAATTGAACCAAATTCCTTCTCATAAAGCATTAACATTAACCCATGACAATGTTGT
CACCGTGTCCCCTTATGCTCTCACACACGTTGCGGGGCCCTATAACCATTGGGTCATGGCCGGCCAGGCA
AAAAAGAAAAAGGAATTCGGCAGTGGAGAGGGCAGAGGAAGTCTGCTAACATGCGGTGACGTCGAGGAGA
ATCCTGGCCCAGTGAGCAAGGGCGAGGAGGATAACATGGCCATCATCAAGGAGTTCATGCGCTTCAAGGT
GCACATGGAGGGCTCCGTGAACGGCCACGAGTTCGAGATCGAGGGCGAGGGCGAGGGCCGCCCCTACGAG
GGCACCCAGACCGCCAAGCTGAAGGTGACCAAGGGTGGCCCCCTGCCCTTCGCCTGGGACATCCTGTCCC
CTCAGTTCATGTACGGCTCCAAGGCCTACGTGAAGCACCCCGCCGACATCCCCGACTACTTGAAGCTGTC
CTTCCCCGAGGGCTTCAAGTGGGAGCGCGTGATGAACTTCGAGGACGGCGGCGTGGTGACCGTGACCCAG
GACTCCTCCCTGCAGGACGGCGAGTTCATCTACAAGGTGAAGCTGCGCGGCACCAACTTCCCCTCCGACG
GCCCCGTAATGCAGAAGAAAACCATGGGCTGGGAGGCCTCCTCCGAGCGGATGTACCCCGAGGACGGCGC
CCTGAAGGGCGAGATCAAGCAGAGGCTGAAGCTGAAGGACGGCGGCCACTACGACGCTGAGGTCAAGACC
ACCTACAAGGCCAAGAAGCCCGTGCAGCTGCCCGGCGCCTACAACGTCAACATCAAGTTGGACATCACCT
CCCACAACGAGGACTACACCATCGTGGAACAGTACGAACGCGCCGAGGGCCGCCACTCCACCGGCGGCAT
GGACGAGCTGTACAAGTAAGAATTCTAACTAGAGCTCGCTGATCAGCCTCGACTGTGCCTTCTAGTTGCC
AGCCATCTGTTGTTTGCCCCTCCCCCGTGCCTTCCTTGACCCTGGAAGGTGCCACTCCCACTGTCCTTTC
CTAATAAAATGAGGAAATTGCATCGCATTGTCTGAGTAGGTGTCATTCTATTCTGGGGGGTGGGGTGGGG
CAGGACAGCAAGGGGGAGGATTGGGAAGAGAATAGCAGGCATGCTGGGGAGCGGCCGCAGGAACCCCTAG
TGATGGAGTTGGCCACTCCCTCTCTGCGCGCTCGCTCGCTCACTGAGGCCGGGCGACCAAAGGTCGCCCG
ACGCCCGGGCTTTGCCCGGGCGGCCTCAGTGAGCGAGCGAGCGCGCAGCTGCCTGCAGGGGCGCCTGATG
CGGTATTTTCTCCTTACGCATCTGTGCGGTATTTCACACCGCATA
[95 nt withheld, positions 8866-8960]
T
[46 nt withheld, positions 8962-9007]
C
[141 nt withheld, positions 9009-9149]
CCTTTGACGTTGGAGTCCACGTTCTTT
[37 nt withheld, positions 9177-9213]
ACTCTATCTCGGGCTATTCTTTTGATTTATAAGGGATTTTGCCGATTTCGGTCTATTGGTTAAAAAATGA
GCTGATTTAACAAAAATTTAACGCGAATTTTAACAAAATATTAACGTTTACAATTTTATGGTGCACTCTC
AGTACAATCTGCTCTGATGCCGCATAGTTAAGCCAGCCCCGACACCCGCCAACACCCGCTGACGCGCCCT
GACGGGCTTGTCTGCTCCCGGCATCCGCTTACAGACAAGCTGTGACCGTCTCCGGGAGCTGCATGTGTCA
GAGGTTTTCACCGTCATCACCGAAACGCGCGAGACGAAAGGGCCTCGTGATACGCCTATTTTTATAGGTT
AATGTCATGATAATAATGGTTTCTTAGACGTCAGGTGGCACTTTTCGGGGAAATGTGCGCGGAACCCCTA
TTTGTTTATTTTTCTAAATACATTCAAATATGTATCCGCTCATGAGACAATAACCCTGATAAATGCTTCA
ATAATATTGAAAAAGGAAGAGTATGAGTATTCAACATTTCCGTGTCGCCCTTATTCCCTTTTTTGCGGCA
TTTTGCCTTCCTGTTTTTGCTCACCCAGAAACGCTGGTGAAAGTAAAAGATGCTGAAGATCAGTTGGGTG
CACGAGTGGGTTACATCGAACTGGATCTCAACAGCGGTAAGATCCTTGAGAGTTTTCGCCCCGAAGAACG
TTTTCCAATGATGAGCACTTTTAAAGTTCTGCTATGTGGCGCGGTATTATCCCGTATTGACGCCGGGCAA
GAGCAACTCGGTCGCCGCATACACTATTCTCAGAATGACTTGGTTGAGTACTCACCAGTCACAGAAAAGC
ATCTTACGGATGGCATGACAGTAAGAGAATTATGCAGTGCTGCCATAACCATGAGTGATAACACTGCGGC
CAACTTACTTCTGACAACGATCGGAGGACCGAAGGAGCTAACCGCTTTTTTGCACAACATGGGGGATCAT
GTAACTCGCCTTGATCGTTGGGAACCGGAGCTGAATGAAGCCATACCAAACGACGAGCGTGACACCACGA
TGCCTGTAGCAATGGCAACAACGTTGCGCAAACTATTAACTGGCGAACTACTTACTCTAGCTTCCCGGCA
ACAATTAATAGACTGGATGGAGGCGGATAAAGTTGCAGGACCACTTCTGCGCTCGGCCCTTCCGGCTGGC
TGGTTTATTGCTGATAAATCTGGAGCCGGTGAGCGTGGAAGCCGCGGTATCATTGCAGCACTGGGGCCAG
ATGGTAAGCCCTCCCGTATCGTAGTTATCTACACGACGGGGAGTCAGGCAACTATGGATGAACGAAATAG
ACAGATCGCTGAGATAGGTGCCTCACTGATTAAGCATTGGTAACTGTCAGACCAAGTTTACTCATATATA
CTTTAGATTGATTTAAAACTTCATTTTTAATTTAAAAGGATCTAGGTGAAGATCCTTTTTGATAATCTCA
TGACCAAAATCCCTTAACGTGAGTTTTCGTTCCACTGAGCGTCAGACCCCGTAGAAAAGATCAAAGGATC
TTCTTGAGATCCTTTTTTTCTGCGCGTAATCTGCTGCTTGCAAACAAAAAAACCACCGCTACCAGCGGTG
GTTTGTTTGCCGGATCAAGAGCTACCAACTCTTTTTCCGAAGGTAACTGGCTTCAGCAGAGCGCAGATAC
CAAATACTGTTCTTCTAGTGTAGCCGTAGTTAGGCCACCACTTCAAGAACTCTGTAGCACCGCCTACATA
CCTCGCTCTGCTAATCCTGTTACCAGTGGCTGCTGCCAGTGGCGATAAGTCGTGTCTTACCGGGTTGGAC
TCAAGACGATAGTTACCGGATAAGGCGCAGCGGTCGGGCTGAACGGGGGGTTCGTGCACACAGCCCAGCT
TGGAGCGAACGACCTACACCGAACTGAGATACCTACAGCGTGAGCTATGAGAAAGCGCCACGCTTCCCGA
AGGGAGAAAGGCGGACAGGTATCCGGTAAGCGGCAGGGTCGGAACAGGAGAGCGCACGAGGGAGCTTCCA
GGGGGAAACGCCTGGTATCTTTATAGTCCTGTCGGGTTTCGCCACCTCTGACTTGAGCGTCGATTTTTGT
GATGCTCGTCAGGGGGGCGGAGCCTATGGAAAAACGCCAGCAACGCGGCCTTTTTACGGTTCCTGGCCTT
TTGCTGGCCTTTTGCTCACATGT
